>Addgene plasmid #103265 | LSB-hsa-miR-155-5p | depositor full sequence | sequence record 195579 | Full Sequence
AATTGAGGGGATAACGCAGGAAAGAACATGTGAGCAAAAGGCCAGCAAAAGGCCAGGAACCGTAAAAAGG
CCGCGTTGCTGGCGTTTTTCCATAGGCTCCGCCCCCCTGACGAGCATCACAAAAATCGACGCTCAAGTCA
GAGGTGGCGAAACCCGACAGGACTATAAAGATACCAGGCGTTTCCCCCTGGAAGCTCCCTCGTGCGCTCT
CCTGTTCCGACCCTGCCGCTTACCGGATACCTGTCCGCCTTTCTCCCTTCGGGAAGCGTGGCGCTTTCTC
ATAGCTCACGCTGTAGGTATCTCAGTTCGGTGTAGGTCGTTCGCTCCAAGCTGGGCTGTGTGCACGAACC
CCCCGTTCAGCCCGACCGCTGCGCCTTATCCGGTAACTATCGTCTTGAGTCCAACCCGGTAAGACACGAC
TTATCGCCACTGGCAGCAGCCACTGGTAACAGGATTAGCAGAGCGAGGTATGTAGGCGGTGCTACAGAGT
TCTTGAAGTGGTGGCCTAACTACGGCTACACTAGAAGAACAGTATTTGGTATCTGCGCTCTGCTGAAGCC
AGTTACCTTCGGAAAAAGAGTTGGTAGCTCTTGATCCGGCAAACAAACCACCGCTGGTAGCGGTGGTTTT
TTTGTTTGCAAGCAGCAGATTACGCGCAGAAAAAAAGGATCTCAAGAAGATCCTTTGATCTTTTCTACGG
GGTCTGACGCTCAGTGGAACGAAAACTCACGTTAAGGGATTTTGGTCATGAGATTATCAAAAAGGATCTT
CACCTAGATCCTTTTAAATTAAAAATGAAGTTTTAAATCAATCTAAAGTATATATGAGTAAACTTGGTCT
GACAGTTACCAATGCTTAATCAGTGAGGCACCTATCTCAGCGATCTGTCTATTTCGTTCATCCATAGTTG
CCTGACTCCCCGTCGTGTAGATAACTACGATACGGGAGGGCTTACCATCTGGCCCCAGTGCTGCAATGAT
ACCGCGAGAACCACGCTCACCGGCTCCAGATTTATCAGCAATAAACCAGCCAGCCGGAAGGGCCGAGCGC
AGAAGTGGTCCTGCAACTTTATCCGCCTCCATCCAGTCTATTAATTGTTGCCGGGAAGCTAGAGTAAGTA
GTTCGCCAGTTAATAGTTTGCGCAACGTTGTTGCCATTGCTACAGGCATCGTGGTGTCACGCTCGTCGTT
TGGTATGGCTTCATTCAGCTCCGGTTCCCAACGATCAAGGCGAGTTACATGATCCCCCATGTTGTGCAAA
AAAGCGGTTAGCTCCTTCGGTCCTCCGATCGTTGTCAGAAGTAAGTTGGCCGCAGTGTTATCACTCATGG
TTATGGCAGCACTGCATAATTCTCTTACTGTCATGCCATCCGTAAGATGCTTTTCTGTGACTGGTGAGTA
CTCAACCAAGTCATTCTGAGAATAGTGTATGCGGCGACCGAGTTGCTCTTGCCCGGCGTCAATACGGGAT
AATACCGCGCCACATAGCAGAACTTTAAAAGTGCTCATCATTGGAAAACGTTCTTCGGGGCGAAAACTCT
CAAGGATCTTACCGCTGTTGAGATCCAGTTCGATGTAACCCACTCGTGCACCCAACTGATCTTCAGCATC
TTTTACTTTCACCAGCGTTTCTGGGTGAGCAAAAACAGGAAGGCAAAATGCCGCAAAAAAGGGAATAAGG
GCGACACGGAAATGTTGAATACTCATACTCTTCCTTTTTCAATATTATTGAAGCATTTATCAGGGTTATT
GTCTCATGAGCGGATACATATTTGAATGTAGCTCCGAATTTCTCGAGGGCTTGTCGACGACGGCGGTCTC
CGTCGTCAGGATCATGAATTCGACCCGCCTGCCACCATGACCGAGTACAAGCCCACGGTGCGCCTCGCCA
CCCGCGACGACGTCCCCCGGGCCGTACGCACCCTCGCCGCCGCGTTCGCCGACTACCCCGCCACGCGCCA
CACCGTCGACCCGGACCGCCACATCGAGCGGGTCACCGAGCTGCAAGAACTCTTCCTCACGCGCGTCGGG
CTCGACATCGGCAAGGTGTGGGTCGCGGACGACGGCGCCGCGGTGGCGGTCTGGACCACGCCGGAGAGCG
TCGAAGCGGGGGCGGTGTTCGCCGAGATCGGCCCGCGCATGGCCGAGTTGAGCGGTTCCCGGCTGGCCGC
GCAGCAACAGATGGAAGGCCTCCTGGCGCCGCACCGGCCCAAGGAGCCCGCGTGGTTCCTGGCCACCGTC
GGCGTCTCGCCCGACCACCAGGGCAAGGGTCTGGGCAGCGCCGTCGTGCTCCCCGGAGTGGAGGCGGCCG
AGCGCGCCGGGGTGCCCGCCTTCCTGGAGACATCCGCGCCCCGCAACCTCCCCTTCTACGAGCGGCTCGG
CTTCACCGTCACCGCCGACGTCGAGGTGCCCGAAGGACCGCGCACCTGGTGCATGACCCGCAAGCCCGGT
GCCTGATACGCGTGAATTCACTCCTCAGGTGCAGGCTGCCTATCAGAAGGTGGTGGCTGGTGTGGCCAAT
GCCCTGGCTCACAAATACCACTGAGATCTTTTTCCCTCTGCCAAAAATTATGGGGACATCATGAAGCCCC
TTGAGCATCTGACTTCTGGCTAATAAAGGAAATTTATTTTCATTGCAATAGTGTGTTGGAATTTTTTGTG
TCTCTCACTCGGAAGGACATATGGGAGGGCAAATCATTTAAAACATCAGAATGAGTATTTGGTTTAGAGT
TTGGCAACATATGCCCATATGCTGGCTGCCATGAACAAAGGTTGGCTATAAAGAGGTCATCAGTATATGA
AACAGCCCCCTGCTGTCCATTCCTTATTCCATAGAAAAGCCTTGACTTGAGGTTAGATTTTTTTTATATT
TTGTTTTGTGTTATTTTTTTCTTTAACATCCCTAAAATTTTCCTTACATGTTTTACTAGCCAGATTTTTC
CTCCTCTCCTGACTACTCCCAGTCATAGCTGTCCCTCTTCTCTTATGGAGATCCCTCGACCTGCAGCCCA
AGCTTGAATTCTCTAGAATTACCCTGTTATCCCTATGCTTGGTTTACCGAGCTCTTATTGGTTTTCAAAC
TTCATTGACTGTGCCCAACGCGCCTGGGAGCTCACGGGGACAGCCCCCCCCCAAAGCCCCCAGGGATGTA
ATTACGTCCCTCCCCCGCTAGGGGGCAGCAGCGAGCCGCCCGGGGCTCCGCTCCGGTCCGGCGCTCCCCC
CGCATCCCCGAGCCGGCAGCGTGCGGGGACAGCCCGGGCACGGGGAAGGTGGCACGGGATCGCTTTCCTC
TGAACGCTTCTCGCTGCTCTTTGAGCCTGCAGACACCTGGGGGGATACGGGGAAAAAGCTAGGCTGAAAG
ACCGGTTCTTAGAATGACACGCGCCTGGGAGCTCACGGGGACAGCCCCCCCCCAAAGCCCCCAGGGATGT
AATTACGTCCCTCCCCCGCTAGGGGGCAGCAGCGAGCCGCCCGGGGCTCCGCTCCGGTCCGGCGCTCCCC
CCGCATCCCCGAGCCGGCAGCGTGCGGGGACAGCCCGGGCACGGGGAAGGTGGCACGGGATCGCTTTCCT
CTGAACGCTTCTCGCTGCTCTTTGAGCCTGCAGACACCTGGGGGGATACGGGGAAAAAGCTAACTTCTGA
GACGACAACTTTGTATAGAAAAGTTGGCTCCGAATTCGCCCTTGACAGCAGAGATCCAGTTTGGTTAATT
AATTGGCTCCGGTGCCCGTCAGTGGGCAGAGCGCACATCGCCCACAGTCCCCGAGAAGTTGTGGGGAGGG
GTCGGCAATTGAACCGGTGCCTAGAGAAGGTGGCGCGGGGTAAACTGGGAAAGTGATGTCGTGTACTGGC
TCCGCCTTTTTCCCGAGGGTGGGGGAGAACCGTATATAAGTGCAGTAGTCGCCGTGAACGTTCTTTTTCG
CAACGGGTTTGCCGCCAGAACACAGGTAAGTGCCGTGTGTGGTTCCCGCGGGCCTGGCCTCTTTACGGGT
TATGGCCCTTGCGTGCCTTGAATTACTTCCACCTGGCTGCAGTACGTGATTCTTGATCCCGAGCTTCGGG
TTGGAAGTGGGTGGGAGAGTTCGAGGCCTTGCGCTTAAGGAGCCCCTTCGCCTCGTGCTTGAGTTGAGGC
CTGGCCTGGGCGCTGGGGCCGCCGCGTGCGAATCTGGTGGCACCTTCGCGCCTGTCTCGCTGCTTTCGAT
AAGTCTCTAGCCATTTAAAATTTTTGATGACCTGCTGCGACGCTTTTTTTCTGGCAAGATAGTCTTGTAA
ATGCGGGCCAAGATCTGCACACTGGTATTTCGGTTTTTGGGGCCGCGGGCGGCGACGGGGCCCGTGCGTC
CCAGCGCACATGTTCGGCGAGGCGGGGCCTGCGAGCGCGGCCACCGAGAATCGGACGGGGGTAGTCTCAA
GCTGGCCGGCCTGCTCTGGTGCCTGGCCTCGCGCCGCCGTGTATCGCCCCGCCCTGGGCGGCAAGGCTGG
CCCGGTCGGCACCAGTTGCGTGAGCGGAAAGATGGCCGCTTCCCGGCCCTGCTGCAGGGAGCTCAAAATG
GAGGACGCGGCGCTCGGGAGAGCGGGCGGGTGAGTCACCCACACAAAGGAAAAGGGCCTTTCCGTCCTCA
GCCGTCGCTTCATGTGACTCCACGGAGTACCGGGCGCCGTCCAGGCACCTCGATTAGTTCTCGAGCTTTT
GGAGTACGTCGTCTTTAGGTTGGGGGGAGGGGTTTTATGCGATGGAGTTTCCCCACACTGAGTGGGTGGA
GACTGAAGTTAGGCCAGCTTGGCACTTGATGTAATTCTCCTTGGAATTTGCCCTTTTTGAGTTTGGATCT
TGGTTCATTCTCAAGCCTCAGACAGTGGTTCAAAGTTTTTTTCTTCCATTTCAGGTGTCGTGAGAAGGGC
GAATTCGACCCAAGTTTGTACAAAAAAGCAGGCTGGATCCAGGTGCCACCATGGTGAGCGAGCTGATTAA
GGAGAACATGCACATGAAGCTGTACATGGAGGGCACCGTGAACAACCACCACTTCAAGTGCACATCCGAG
GGCGAAGGCAAGCCCTACGAGGGCACCCAGACCATGAGAATCAAGGCGGTCGAGGGCGGCCCTCTCCCCT
TCGCCTTCGACATCCTGGCTACCAGCTTCATGTACGGCAGCAAAACCTTCATCAACCACACCCAGGGCAT
CCCCGACTTCTTTAAGCAGTCCTTCCCCGAGGGCTTCACATGGGAGAGAGTCACCACATACGAAGATGGG
GGCGTGCTGACCGCTACCCAGGACACCAGCCTCCAGGACGGCTGCCTCATCTACAACGTCAAGATCAGAG
GGGTGAACTTCCCATCCAACGGCCCTGTGATGCAGAAGAAAACACTCGGCTGGGAGGCCTCCACCGAGAC
ACTGTACCCCGCTGACGGCGGCCTGGAAGGCAGAGCCGACATGGCCCTGAAGCTCGTGGGCGGGGGCCAC
CTGATCTGCAACCTTAAGACCACATACAGATCCAAGAAACCCGCTAAGAACCTCAAGATGCCCGGCGTCT
ACTATGTGGACAGGAGACTGGAAAGAATCAAGGAGGCCGACAAAGAGACATACGTCGAGCAGCACGAGGT
GGCTGTGGCCAGATACTGCGACCTCCCTAGCAAACTGGGGCACAAACTTAATTGAGAATTCTACCACCCA
GCTTTCTTGTACAAAGTGGTACGTCTCAAGACCAGAGGTCTCTGCTTAACAGACTACCCCTATCACGATT
AGCATTAAACCCCTATCACGATTAGCATTAAACCCCTATCACGATTAGCATTAAACCCCTATCACGATTA
GCATTAACAACCAGAAGAGACCTGTGCTTCACTCCTCAGGTGCAGGCTGCCTATCAGAAGGTGGTGGCTG
GTGTGGCCAATGCCCTGGCTCACAAATACCACTGAGATCTTTTTCCCTCTGCCAAAAATTATGGGGACAT
CATGAAGCCCCTTGAGCATCTGACTTCTGGCTAATAAAGGAAATTTATTTTCATTGCAATAGTGTGTTGG
AATTTTTTGTGTCTCTCACTCGGAAGGACATATGGGAGGGCAAATCATTTAAAACATCAGAATGAGTATT
TGGTTTAGAGTTTGGCAACATATGCCCATATGCTGGCTGCCATGAACAAAGGTTGGCTATAAAGAGGTCA
TCAGTATATGAAACAGCCCCCTGCTGTCCATTCCTTATTCCATAGAAAAGCCTTGACTTGAGGTTAGATT
TTTTTTATATTTTGTTTTGTGTTATTTTTTTCTTTAACATCCCTAAAATTTTCCTTACATGTTTTACTAG
CCAGATTTTTCCTCCTCTCCTGACTACTCCCAGTCATAGCTGTCCCTCTTCTCTTATGGAGATCCCGAGC
GGTGCGTTTTTATGCTTGTAGTATTGTATAATGTTTTTAAGATCCAAGCTTCTGACCTCTTCTCTTCCTC
CCACAGGGCCTCGAGACAATTGCATCGATGGTACCAGTGAAAGTCTGCAATGAATTCGAGTTGGCGCGCC
TGTCATTCTAAATCTCTCTTTCAGCCTAAAGCTTTTTCCCCGTATCCCCCCAGGTGTCTGCAGGCTCAAA
GAGCAGCGAGAAGCGTTCAGAGGAAAGCGATCCCGTGCCACCTTCCCCGTGCCCGGGCTGTCCCCGCACG
CTGCCGGCTCGGGGATGCGGGGGGAGCGCCGGACCGGAGCGGAGCCCCGGGCGGCTCGCTGCTGCCCCCT
AGCGGGGGAGGGACGTAATTACATCCCTGGGGGCTTTGGGAGGGGGCTGTCCCCGTGAGCTCCCAGGCGC
GCCTGTCATTCTAAATCTCTCTTTCAGCCTAAAGCTTTTTCCCCGTATCCCCCCAGGTGTCTGCAGGCTC
AAAGAGCAGCGAGAAGCGTTCAGAGGAAAGCGATCCCGTGCCACCTTCCCCGTGCCCGGGCTGTCCCCGC
ACGCTGCCGGCTCGGGGATGCGGGGGGAGCGCCGGACCGGAGCGGAGCCCCGGGCGGCTCGCTGCTGCCC
CCTAGCGGGGGAGGGACGTAATTACATCCCTGGGGGCTTTGGGGGGGGGCTGTCCCCGTGAGCTCCCAGG
CGCGCCAACTCGGTACCGTATCGATGTCGACGTTAACGCTAGTGATATCAACTTTGTATAGAAAAGTTGG
CTCCGAATTCGCCCTTGACAGCAGAGATCCAGTTTGGTTAATTAATTGGCTCCGGTGCCCGTCAGTGGGC
AGAGCGCACATCGCCCACAGTCCCCGAGAAGTTGTGGGGAGGGGTCGGCAATTGAACCGGTGCCTAGAGA
AGGTGGCGCGGGGTAAACTGGGAAAGTGATGTCGTGTACTGGCTCCGCCTTTTTCCCGAGGGTGGGGGAG
AACCGTATATAAGTGCAGTAGTCGCCGTGAACGTTCTTTTTCGCAACGGGTTTGCCGCCAGAACACAGGT
AAGTGCCGTGTGTGGTTCCCGCGGGCCTGGCCTCTTTACGGGTTATGGCCCTTGCGTGCCTTGAATTACT
TCCACCTGGCTGCAGTACGTGATTCTTGATCCCGAGCTTCGGGTTGGAAGTGGGTGGGAGAGTTCGAGGC
CTTGCGCTTAAGGAGCCCCTTCGCCTCGTGCTTGAGTTGAGGCCTGGCCTGGGCGCTGGGGCCGCCGCGT
GCGAATCTGGTGGCACCTTCGCGCCTGTCTCGCTGCTTTCGATAAGTCTCTAGCCATTTAAAATTTTTGA
TGACCTGCTGCGACGCTTTTTTTCTGGCAAGATAGTCTTGTAAATGCGGGCCAAGATCTGCACACTGGTA
TTTCGGTTTTTGGGGCCGCGGGCGGCGACGGGGCCCGTGCGTCCCAGCGCACATGTTCGGCGAGGCGGGG
CCTGCGAGCGCGGCCACCGAGAATCGGACGGGGGTAGTCTCAAGCTGGCCGGCCTGCTCTGGTGCCTGGC
CTCGCGCCGCCGTGTATCGCCCCGCCCTGGGCGGCAAGGCTGGCCCGGTCGGCACCAGTTGCGTGAGCGG
AAAGATGGCCGCTTCCCGGCCCTGCTGCAGGGAGCTCAAAATGGAGGACGCGGCGCTCGGGAGAGCGGGC
GGGTGAGTCACCCACACAAAGGAAAAGGGCCTTTCCGTCCTCAGCCGTCGCTTCATGTGACTCCACGGAG
TACCGGGCGCCGTCCAGGCACCTCGATTAGTTCTCGAGCTTTTGGAGTACGTCGTCTTTAGGTTGGGGGG
AGGGGTTTTATGCGATGGAGTTTCCCCACACTGAGTGGGTGGAGACTGAAGTTAGGCCAGCTTGGCACTT
GATGTAATTCTCCTTGGAATTTGCCCTTTTTGAGTTTGGATCTTGGTTCATTCTCAAGCCTCAGACAGTG
GTTCAAAGTTTTTTTCTTCCATTTCAGGTGTCGTGAGAAGGGCGAATTCGACCCAAGTTTGTACAAAAAA
GCAGGCTCGCCACCATGGTGAGCAAGGGCGAGGAGCTGTTCACCGGGGTGGTGCCCATCCTGGTCGAGCT
GGACGGCGACGTAAACGGCCACAAGTTCAGCGTGAGGGGCGAGGGCGAGGGCGATGCCACCAACGGCAAG
CTGACCCTGAAGTTCATCTGCACCACCGGCAAGCTGCCCGTGCCCTGGCCCACCCTCGTGACCACCCTGA
GCCACGGCGTGCAGTGCTTCGCCCGCTACCCCGACCACATGAAGCAGCACGACTTCTTCAAGTCCGCCAT
GCCCGAAGGCTACGTCCAGGAGCGCACCATCTTCTTCAAGGACGACGGCACCTACAAGACCCGCGCCGAG
GTGAAGTTCGAGGGCGACACCCTAGTGAACCGCATCGAGCTGAAGGGCGTCGACTTCAAGGAGGACGGCA
ACATCCTGGGGCACAAGCTGGAGTACAACTTCAACAGCCACAACATCTATATCATGGCCGTCAAGCAGAA
GAACGGCATCAAGGTGAACTTCAAGATCCGCCACAACGTGGAGGACGGCAGCGTGCAGCTCGCCGACCAC
TACCAGCAGAACACCCCCATCGGCGACGGCCCCGTGCTGCTGCCCGACAGCCACTACCTGAGCACCCAGT
CCGTGCTGAGCAAAGACCCCAACGAGAAGCGCGATCACATGGTCCTGCTGGAGTTCCGCACCGCCGCCGG
GATCACTCTCGGCATGGACGAGCTGTACAAGTAATACCACCCAGCTTTCTTGTACAAAGTGGTACGCGTG
AATTCACTCCTCAGGTGCAGGCTGCCTATCAGAAGGTGGTGGCTGGTGTGGCCAATGCCCTGGCTCACAA
ATACCACTGAGATCTTTTTCCCTCTGCCAAAAATTATGGGGACATCATGAAGCCCCTTGAGCATCTGACT
TCTGGCTAATAAAGGAAATTTATTTTCATTGCAATAGTGTGTTGGAATTTTTTGTGTCTCTCACTCGGAA
GGACATATGGGAGGGCAAATCATTTAAAACATCAGAATGAGTATTTGGTTTAGAGTTTGGCAACATATGC
CCATATGCTGGCTGCCATGAACAAAGGTTGGCTATAAAGAGGTCATCAGTATATGAAACAGCCCCCTGCT
GTCCATTCCTTATTCCATAGAAAAGCCTTGACTTGAGGTTAGATTTTTTTTATATTTTGTTTTGTGTTAT
TTTTTTCTTTAACATCCCTAAAATTTTCCTTACATGTTTTACTAGCCAGATTTTTCCTCCTCTCCTGACT
ACTCCCAGTCATAGCTGTCCCTCTTCTCTTATGGAGATCCCTCGACCTGCAGCCCAAGCTTGGCGTAATC
ATGGTCATAGCTGTTTCCTGTGTGAAATTGTTATCCGCTCACAATTCCACACAACATACGAGCCGGAAGC
ATAAAGTGTAAAGCCTGGGGTGCCTAATGAGTGAGCTAACTCACATTAATTGCGTTGCGCTCACTGCCCG
CTTTCCAGTCGGGAAACCTGTCGTGCCAGCGGATCGACAGTACTAAGCTTGGTCTAATACCCAATCTCTC
GTCTTATCCAGATGTTTTATACGCCTCTGGCCCGTGTCTCAAAATCTCTGATGTTACATTGCACAAGATA
AAATAATATCATCATGAACAATAAAACTGTCTGCTTACATAAACAGTAATACAAGGGGTGTTATGAGCCA
TATTCAACGGGAAACGTCGAGGCCGCGATTAAATTCCAACATGGATGCTGATTTATATGGGTATAAATGG
GCTCGCGATAATGTCGGGCAATCAGGTGCGACAATCTATCGCTTGTATGGGAAGCCCGATGCGCCAGAGT
TGTTTCTGAAACATGGCAAAGGTAGCGTTGCCAATGATGTTACAGATGAGATGGTCAGACTAAACTGGCT
GACGGAATTTATGCCTCTTCCGACCATCAAGCATTTTATCCGTACTCCTGATGATGCATGGTTACTCACC
ACTGCGATCCCCGGAAAAACAGCATTCCAGGTATTAGAAGAATATCCTGATTCAGGTGAAAATATTGTTG
ATGCGCTGGCAGTGTTCCTGCGCCGGTTGCATTCGATTCCTGTTTGTAATTGTCCTTTTAACAGCGATCG
CGTATTTCGTCTCGCTCAGGCGCAATCACGAATGAATAACGGTTTGGTTGATGCGAGTGATTTTGATGAC
GAGCGTAATGGCTGGCCTGTTGAACAAGTCTGGAAAGAAATGCATAAACTTTTGCCATTCTCACCGGATT
CAGTCGTCACTCATGGTGATTTCTCACTTGATAACCTTATTTTTGACGAGGGGAAATTAATAGGTTGTAT
TGATGTTGGACGAGTCGGAATCGCAGACCGATACCAGGATCTTGCCATCCTATGGAACTGCCTCGGTGAG
TTTTCTCCTTCATTACAGAAACGGCTTTTTCAAAAATATGGTATTGATAATCCTGATATGAATAAATTGC
AGTTTCATTTGATGCTCGATGAGTTTTTCTAATCAGAATTGGTTAATTGGTTGTAACACTGGCAGAGCAT
TACGCTGACTTGACGGGACGGCGCAAGCTCATGACCAAAATCCCTTAACGTGAGTTACGCGTCGTTCCAC
TGAGCGTCAGAGGTATCACTAGTATTACAGAGGTAAGTTATAACAGTCGCCTAACCC
Features (pLannotate 1.2.2; 28 found; start..end, strand, type, name):
     87..675     -  rep_origin     ori: high-copy-number ColE1/pMB1/pBR322/pUC origin of replication
    846..1706    -  CDS            AmpR: β-lactamase; bla; confers resistance to ampicillin, carbenicillin, and related antibiotics
   1707..1778    -  promoter       AmpR promoter: bla
   1857..2456    +  CDS            PuroR: puromycin N-acetyltransferase; pac from Streptomyces alboniger; confers resistance to puromycin
   2461..2541    +  CDS            HBB (fragment): HBB_PONPY - Experimental evidence at transcript level: Swiss-Prot protein existence level 2. Involved in oxygen transport from the lung to the various peripheral tissues. From Pongo pygmaeus (Bornean orangutan).
   2612..2667    +  polyA_signal   β-globin poly(A) signal: rabbit β-globin polyadenylation signal (Gil and Proudfoot, 1987)
   3646..3666    +  protein_bind   attB4: mutant version of attB; core recombination site for the Gateway® BP reaction BP Clonase™
   3734..3945    +  promoter       EF-1α core promoter: core promoter for human elongation factor EF-1α
   3946..4884    +  intron         EF-1α intron A: intron upstream of the start codon of human EF-1α
   4911..4931    +  protein_bind   attB1: mutant version of attB; core recombination site for the Gateway® BP reaction BP Clonase™
   4951..5646    +  CDS            mKate2: mKate2 is a basic (constitutively fluorescent) red fluorescent protein published in 2009, derived from Entacmaea quadricolor. It is reported to be a rapidly-maturing monomer with moderate acid sensitivity.
   5666..5690    -  protein_bind   attB2: mutant version of attB; recombination site for the Gateway® BP reaction BP Clonase™
   5838..5912    +  CDS            HBB (fragment): HBB_PONPY - Experimental evidence at transcript level: Swiss-Prot protein existence level 2. Involved in oxygen transport from the lung to the various peripheral tissues. From Pongo pygmaeus (Bornean orangutan).
   5983..6038    +  polyA_signal   β-globin poly(A) signal: rabbit β-globin polyadenylation signal (Gil and Proudfoot, 1987)
   6422..6447    +  misc_feature   SA: splice acceptor site
   7119..7139    +  protein_bind   attB4: mutant version of attB; core recombination site for the Gateway® BP reaction BP Clonase™
   7207..7418    +  promoter       EF-1α core promoter: core promoter for human elongation factor EF-1α
   7419..8357    +  intron         EF-1α intron A: intron upstream of the start codon of human EF-1α
   8384..8404    +  protein_bind   attB1: mutant version of attB; core recombination site for the Gateway® BP reaction BP Clonase™
   8415..9131    +  CDS            EBFP2: EBFP2 is a basic (constitutively fluorescent) blue fluorescent protein published in 2007, derived from Aequorea victoria. It is reported to be a rapidly-maturing monomer with moderate acid sensitivity.
   9139..9163    -  protein_bind   attB2: mutant version of attB; recombination site for the Gateway® BP reaction BP Clonase™
   9167..9247    +  CDS            HBB (fragment): HBB_PONPY - Experimental evidence at transcript level: Swiss-Prot protein existence level 2. Involved in oxygen transport from the lung to the various peripheral tissues. From Pongo pygmaeus (Bornean orangutan).
   9318..9373    +  polyA_signal   β-globin poly(A) signal: rabbit β-globin polyadenylation signal (Gil and Proudfoot, 1987)
   9756..9778    -  protein_bind   lac operator (fragment): The lac repressor binds to the lac operator to inhibit transcription in E. coli. This inhibition can be relieved by adding lactose or isopropyl-β-D-thiogalactopyranoside (IPTG). lac repressor encoded by lacI
   9782..9812    -  promoter       lac promoter: promoter for the E. coli lac operon
   9827..9848    -  protein_bind   CAP binding site: CAP binding activates transcription in the presence of cAMP. E. coli catabolite activator protein
   9861..9900    -  CDS            lacI (fragment): lac repressor; lacI; The lac repressor binds to the lac operator to inhibit transcription in E. coli. This inhibition can be relieved by adding lactose or isopropyl-β-D-thiogalactopyranoside (IPTG).
  10073..10882   +  CDS            KanR: aminoglycoside phosphotransferase; aph(3')-Ia; confers resistance to kanamycin in bacteria or G418 (Geneticin®) in eukaryotes
