[The description below was written by a language model from this plasmid's Addgene catalogue record and pLannotate feature annotations shown in this document.]
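Description:
LSB-hsa-miR-155-5p is a mammalian expression, synthetic-biology plasmid of about 11 kb, built on the Low Sensor Backbone (LSB) and designed to report microRNA activity by two-colour fluorescence. It is propagated in E. coli from a high-copy ColE1/pUC-type origin and carries both a β-lactamase gene (ampicillin) and an aph(3')-Ia gene (kanamycin), with dual selection recorded. A remnant lac promoter/operator region is also annotated in the backbone.

The payload consists of two parallel transcription units with the same architecture: a human EF-1α core promoter with its intron A, a fluorescent protein coding sequence flanked by Gateway attB recombination scars (attB4, attB1, attB2), and a rabbit β-globin polyadenylation region. One unit expresses the red protein mKate2, whose 3' UTR carries the target site for human miR-155-5p. The target itself is not annotated in the feature table, but the gap between attB2 and the β-globin sequence in this unit is consistent with its position. The other unit expresses the blue protein EBFP2 without a target and serves as an internal normaliser for transfection and expression level. When miR-155-5p is active in a cell, mKate2 output is repressed relative to EBFP2, so the red-to-blue ratio gives a readout of miRNA activity.

A puromycin N-acetyltransferase gene with its own β-globin poly(A) allows selection in mammalian cells, though no dedicated promoter for it is annotated. The depositor notes small insertions flanking this gene in the physical plasmid that do not affect puromycin selection. The depositor also warns that the repeated poly(A) elements make the plasmid inherently prone to recombination, so isolates should be checked for integrity.
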