Addgene plasmid #103265: LSB-hsa-miR-155-5p
Purpose: Used to sense miRNA activity using fluorescence based tools. hsa-miR-155-5p target in 3' UTR of of mKate. miRNA activity can be measured by the repression of mKate2 relative to EBFP2 fluorescent proteins . Plasmid is inherently unstable; please see Depositor Comments
Depositing lab: Ron Weiss. Depositing organization: Massachusetts Institute of Technology. Publication: A mixed antagonistic/synergistic miRNA repression model enables accurate predictions of multi-input miRNA sensor activity. Gam JJ, Babb J, Weiss R. Nat Commun. 2018 Jun 22;9(1):2430. doi: 10.1038/s41467-018-04575-0. PubMed 29934631.
Backbone
  Vector backbone: Low Sensor Backbone (LSB)
  Vector type: Mammalian Expression, Synthetic Biology
Growth in bacteria
  Bacterial resistance: Ampicillin and Kanamycin, 100 & 50 μg/mL
  Growth temperature: 30°C
  Growth strain: NEB Stable
  Copy number: High Copy
Gene/Insert
  Gene/Insert name: hsa-miR-155-5p target
  Species: H. sapiens (human)
  Entrez Gene: MIR155 (a.k.a. MIRN155, miRNA155, mir-155)
  Promoter: EF-1a
  Cloning method: Gibson Cloning
Terms and licenses: Academic/Nonprofit Terms; Industry Terms: Not Available to Industry
Depositor comments: Please note that this plasmid is inherently unstable due to a repeating poly A element. We recommend performing a diagnostic digest on multiple colonies upon receipt. The depositors would like to note the presence of several discrepancies between the depositor sequence and physical plasmid sequence. In particular, the sequences upstream and downstream of the puromycin coding region have 10 bp insertions which do not affect the ability to perform puromycin selection. The sequences for those regions within the physical plasmids are as follows: Upstream of Puro: GAATTCGACCGCCTGTCTCAAGGTGCCACC; Downstream of Puro: GCTTTGAGACTACGCGTGAATTCACTCCTC.
How to cite: LSB-hsa-miR-155-5p was a gift from Ron Weiss (Addgene plasmid # 103265 ; http://n2t.net/addgene:103265 ; RRID:Addgene_103265)
