>Addgene plasmid #103265 | LSB-hsa-miR-155-5p | depositor partial sequence | sequence record 195580 | hsa-miR-155-5p target
ACCCCTATCACGATTAGCATTAA
