>Addgene plasmid #103265 | LSB-hsa-miR-155-5p | addgene partial sequence | sequence record 270069 | mKate2-F 5'-ACCCGCTAAGAACCTCAAGA-3'
TCAAGGAGGCCGACAAAGAGACATACGTCGAGCAGCACGAGGTGGCTGTGGCCAGATACTGCGACCTCCC
TAGCAAACTGGGGCACAAACTTAATTGAGAATTCTACCACCCAGCTTTCTTGTACAAAGTGGTACGTCTC
AAGACCAGAGGTCTCTGCTTAACAGACTACCCCTATCACGATTAGCATTAAACCCCTATCACGATTAGCA
TTAAACCCCTATCACGATTAGCATTAAACCCCTATCACGATTAGCATTAACAACCAGAAGAGACCTGTGC
TTCACTCCTCAGGTGCAGGCTGCCTATCAGAAGGTGGTGGCTGGTGTGGCCAATGCCCTGGCTCACAAAT
ACCACTGAGATCTTTTTCCCTCTGCCAAAAATTATGGGGACATCATGAAGCCCCTTGAGCATCTGACTTC
TGGCTAATAAAGGAAATTTATTTTCATTGCAATAGTGTGTTGGAATTTTTTGTGTCTCTCACTCGGAAGG
ACATATGGGAGGGCAAATCATTTAAAACATCAGAATGAGTATTTGGTTTAGAGTTTGGCAACATATGCCC
ATATGCTGGCTGCCATGAACAAAGGTTGGCTATAAAGAGGTCATCAGTATATGAAACAGCCCCCTGCTGT
CCATTCCTTATTCCATAGAAAAGCCTTGACTTG
